Addgene plasmid #83373: pADtet-His6-MscL
Purpose: Expresses wild type MscL in mammalian cells
Depositing lab: Allen Liu. Depositing organization: University of Michigan. Publication: Activation of a bacterial mechanosensitive channel in mammalian cells by cytoskeletal stress. Heureaux J, Chen D, Murray VL, Deng CX, Liu AP. Cell Mol Bioeng. 2014 Sep;7(3):307-319. 10.1007/s12195-014-0337-8 PubMed 25606062.
Backbone
  Vector backbone: pADtet
  Vector type: Mammalian Expression, Adenoviral
Growth in bacteria
  Bacterial resistance: Ampicillin, 100 μg/mL
  Growth temperature: 37°C
  Growth strain: NEB Stable
  Copy number: Unknown
Gene/Insert
  Gene/Insert name: Mechanosensitive channel of large conductance (alt name: MscL)
  Species: E. coli
  Insert size (bp): 408
  GenBank ID: NC_000913.3
  Entrez Gene: mscL (a.k.a. b3291, ECK3277, yhdC)
  Promoter: CMV
  Tag / fusion protein: His6 tag (N terminal on insert)
  Cloning method: Gibson Cloning
  Sequencing primers: 5′ CMVmin; 3′ SV40 polyA
Resource information
  A portion of this plasmid was derived from a plasmid made by: Dr. Boris Martinac from Victor Chang Cardiac Research Institute in Australia
Terms and licenses: Academic/Nonprofit Terms; Industry Terms: Not Available to Industry
How to cite: pADtet-His6-MscL was a gift from Allen Liu (Addgene plasmid # 83373 ; http://n2t.net/addgene:83373 ; RRID:Addgene_83373)
