[The description below was written by a language model from this plasmid's Addgene catalogue record.]
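Description:
pADtet-His6-MscL is a mammalian expression and adenoviral vector built on the pADtet backbone. It carries the wild-type Escherichia coli mechanosensitive channel of large conductance (MscL, gene mscL). The plasmid is propagated in bacteria under ampicillin selection. The record lists its copy number as unknown and names no origin of replication or other backbone elements, and no feature table is available to confirm the layout of the adenoviral sequences.

The insert is the 408 bp MscL coding sequence, introduced by Gibson assembly and fused at its N terminus to a His6 tag, which can serve for detection or affinity purification of the channel protein. The promoter is recorded as CMV. The listed sequencing primers are a 5′ "CMVmin" primer and a 3′ SV40 polyA primer, so the cassette appears to sit between a CMV-derived promoter and an SV40 polyadenylation signal. Together with the "tet" in the backbone name, the minimal-CMV primer hints at a tetracycline-responsive promoter arrangement, but the record does not say this explicitly and names no transactivator or operator elements.

The stated purpose is to express wild-type MscL in mammalian cells. The adenoviral classification suggests that the cassette can be delivered by recombinant adenovirus as well as by direct plasmid transfection. The associated work concerns activation of this bacterial mechanosensitive channel in mammalian cells by cytoskeletal stress, so the construct fits studies of membrane tension sensing and mechanically gated permeability in a heterologous setting. Part of the plasmid was derived from a construct made by another laboratory.
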