>Addgene plasmid #83373 | pADtet-His6-MscL | depositor partial sequence | sequence record 158747 | CMVmin sequencing result
ACCGTCAGATCGCCTGGAGACGCCATCCACGCTGTTTTGACCTCCATAGAAGACACCGGGACCGATCCAG
CCTCCGCGGCCCCGAATTCGCCACCATGAGAGGATCTCACCATCACCATCACCATACGGATCCGCATGCG
AGCTCGGTACCCCGGGTCGACCTGCAGCTGGTTCCGCGTGGATCCCTCGAGCATAGGGAGAATAACATGA
GCATTATTAAAGAATTTCGCGAATTTGCGATGCGCGGGAACGTGGTGGATTTGGCGGTGGGTGTCATTAT
CGGTGCGGCATTCGGGAAGATTGTCTCTTCACTGGTTGCCGATATCATCATGCCTCCTCTGGGCTTATTA
ATTGGCGGGATCGATTTTAAACAGTTTGCTGTCACGCTACGCGATGCGCAGGGGGATATCCCTGCTGTTG
TGATGCATTACGGTGTCTTCATTCAAAACGTCTTTGATTTTCTGATTGTGGCCTTTGCCATCTTTATGGC
GATTAAGCTAATCAACAAACTGAATCGGAAAAAAGAAGAACCAGCAGCCGCACCTGCACCAACTAAAGAA
GAAGTATTACTGACAGAAATTCGTGATTTGCTGAAAGAGCAGAATAACCGCTCTTAATCAGGACTCAGAT
CCGTCGACCTGCAGCCCGGGGGATCCACTAGTTCTAGAGCGGCCGCCACCGCGGTGGAGCTCCAGCTTTT
GTTCCCTTTAGTGAGGGTTAATTAACTTGTTTATTGCAGCTTATAATGGTTACAAATAAAGCAATAGCAT
CACAAATTTCACAAATAAAGCATTTTTTTCACTGCATTCTAGTTGTGGTTTGTCCAAACTCATCAATGTA
TCTTATCATGTCTGGATCATCGATCCATAACTTCGTATAATGTATGCTATACGAAGTTATCCAGATCTGG
TTCTATAGTGTCACCTAAATCGTATGTGTATGATACATAAGGTTATGTATT
