>Addgene plasmid #83373 | pADtet-His6-MscL | depositor partial sequence | sequence record 158748 | SV40 reverse sequencing result
AATTTGTGATGCTATTGCTTTATTTGTAACCATTATAAGCTGCAATAAACAAGTTAATTAACCCTCACTA
AAGGGAACAAAAGCTGGAGCTCCACCGCGGTGGCGGCCGCTCTAGAACTAGTGGATCCCCCGGGCTGCAG
GTCGACGGATCTGAGTCCTGATTAAGAGCGGTTATTCTGCTCTTTCAGCAAATCACGAATTTCTGTCAGT
AATACTTCTTCTTTAGTTGGTGCAGGTGCGGCTGCTGGTTCTTCTTTTTTCCGATTCAGTTTGTTGATTA
GCTTAATCGCCATAAAGATGGCAAAGGCCACAATCAGAAAATCAAAGACGTTTTGAATGAAGACACCGTA
ATGCATCACAACAGCAGGGATATCCCCCTGCGCATCGCGTAGCGTGACAGCAAACTGTTTAAAATCGATC
CCGCCAATTAATAAGCCCAGAGGAGGCATGATGATATCGGCAACCAGTGAAGAGACAATCTTCCCGAATG
CCGCACCGATAATGACACCCACCGCCAAATCCACCACGTTCCCGCGCATCGCAAATTCGCGAAATTCTTT
AATAATGCTCATGTTATTCTCCCTATGCTCGAGGGATCCACGCGGAACCAGCTGCAGGTCGACCCGGGGT
ACCGAGCTCGCATGCGGATCCGTATGGTGATGGTGATGGTGAGATCCTCTCATGGTGGCGAATTCGGGGC
CGCGGAGGCTGGATCGGTCCCGGTGTCTTCTATGGAGGTCAAAACAGCGTGGATGGCGTCTCCAGGCGAT
CTGACGGTTCACTAAACGAGCTCTGCTTATATAGGCCTCCCACCGTACACGCCTACCTCGACCCGGGTAC
CGAGCTCGACTTTCACTTTTCTCTATCACTGATAGGGAGTGGTAAACTCGACTTTCACTTTTCTCTATCA
CTGATAGGGAGTGGTAAACTCGACTTTCACTTTTCTCTATCACTGATAGGGAGTGGTAAACTCGACTTT
