>Addgene plasmid #83373 | pADtet-His6-MscL | addgene partial sequence | sequence record 160477 | LNCX 5'-AGCTCGTTTAGTGAACCGTCAGATC-3'
TTTTGACCTCCATAGAAGACACCGGGACCGATCCAGCCTCCGCGGCCCCGAATTCGCCACCATGAGAGGA
TCTCACCATCACCATCACCATACGGATCCGCATGCGAGCTCGGTACCCCGGGTCGACCTGCAGCTGGTTC
CGCGTGGATCCCTCGAGCATAGGGAGAATAACATGAGCATTATTAAAGAATTTCGCGAATTTGCGATGCG
CGGGAACGTGGTGGATTTGGCGGTGGGTGTCATTATCGGTGCGGCATTCGGGAAGATTGTCTCTTCACTG
GTTGCCGATATCATCATGCCTCCTCTGGGCTTATTAATTGGCGGGATCGATTTTAAACAGTTTGCTGTCA
CGCTACGCGATGCGCAGGGGGATATCCCTGCTGTTGTGATGCATTACGGTGTCTTCATTCAAAACGTCTT
TGATTTTCTGATTGTGGCCTTTGCCATCTTTATGGCGATTAAGCTAATCAACAAACTGAATCGGAAAAAA
GAAGAACCAGCAGCCGCACCTGCACCAACTAAAGAAGAAGTATTACTGACAGAAATTCGTGATTTGCTGA
AAGAGCAGAATAACCGCTCTTAATCAGGACTCAGATCCGTCGACCTGCAGCCCGGGGGATCCACTAGTTC
TAGAGCGGCCGCCACCGCGGTGGAGCTCCAGCTTTTGTTCCCTTTAGTGAGGGTTAATTAACTTGTTTAT
TGCAGCTTATAATGGTTACAAATAAAGCAATAGCATCACAAATTTCACAAATAAAGCATTTTTTTCACTG
CATTCTAGTTGTGGTTTGTCCAAACTCATCAATGTATCTTATCATGTCTGGATCATCGATCCATAACTTC
GTATAATGTATGCTATACGAAGTTATCCAGATCTGGTTCTATAGTGTCACCTAAA
