>Addgene plasmid #83373 | pADtet-His6-MscL | addgene partial sequence | sequence record 160478 | SV40pA-R 5'-GAAATTTGTGATGCTATTGC-3'
AGTTAATTAACCCTCACTAAAGGGAACAAAAGCTGGAGCTCCACCGCGGTGGCGGCCGCTCTAGAACTAG
TGGATCCCCCGGGCTGCAGGTCGACGGATCTGAGTCCTGATTAAGAGCGGTTATTCTGCTCTTTCAGCAA
ATCACGAATTTCTGTCAGTAATACTTCTTCTTTAGTTGGTGCAGGTGCGGCTGCTGGTTCTTCTTTTTTC
CGATTCAGTTTGTTGATTAGCTTAATCGCCATAAAGATGGCAAAGGCCACAATCAGAAAATCAAAGACGT
TTTGAATGAAGACACCGTAATGCATCACAACAGCAGGGATATCCCCCTGCGCATCGCGTAGCGTGACAGC
AAACTGTTTAAAATCGATCCCGCCAATTAATAAGCCCAGAGGAGGCATGATGATATCGGCAACCAGTGAA
GAGACAATCTTCCCGAATGCCGCACCGATAATGACACCCACCGCCAAATCCACCACGTTCCCGCGCATCG
CAAATTCGCGAAATTCTTTAATAATGCTCATGTTATTCTCCCTATGCTCGAGGGATCCACGCGGAACCAG
CTGCAGGTCGACCCGGGGTACCGAGCTCGCATGCGGATCCGTATGGTGATGGTGATGGTGAGATCCTCTC
ATGGTGGCGAATTCGGGGCCGCGGAGGCTGGATCGGTCCCGGTGTCTTCTATGGAGGTCAAAACAGCGTG
GATGGCGTCTCCAGGCGATCTGACGGTTCACTAAACGAGCTCTGCTTATATAGGCCTCCCACCGTACACG
CCTACCTCGACCCGGGTACCGAGCTCGACTTTCACTTTTCTCTATCACTGATAGGGAGTGGTAAACTCGA
CTTTCACTTTTCTCTATCACTGATAGGGAGTGGTAAACTCGACTTTCACTTTTCTCTATCACTGATAGGG
AGTGGTAAACTCGACTTTCACTTTTCTCTATCACTGA
